>Addgene plasmid #198273 | pBR322-PVCpnf18-21 | addgene full sequence | sequence record 388197 | Addgene NGS Result
TCTCCAGCAGCCGCACGCGGCGCATCTCGGGCAGCGTTGGGTCCTGGCCACGGGTGCGCATGATCGTGCT
CCTGTCGTTGAGGACCCGGCTAGGCTGGCGGGGTTGCCTTACTGGTTAGCAGAATGAATCACCGATACGC
GAGCGAACGTGAAGCGACTGCTGCTGCAAAACGTCTGCGACCTGAGCAACAACATGAATGGTCTTCGGTT
TCCGTGTTTCGTAAAGTCTGGAAACGCGGAAGTCAGCGCCCTGCACCATTATGTTCCGGATCTGCATCGC
AGGATGCTGCTGGCTACCCTGTGGAACACCTACATCTGTATTAACGAAGCGCTGGCATTGACCCTGAGTG
ATTTTTCTCTGGTCCCGCCGCATCCATACCGCCAGTTGTTTACCCTCACAACGTTCCAGTAACCGGGCAT
GTTCATCATCAGTAACCCGTATCGTGAGCATCCTCTCTCGTTTCATCGGTATCATTACCCCCATGAACAG
AAATCCCCCTTACACGGAGGCATCAGTGACCAAACAGGAAAAAACCGCCCTTAACATGGCCCGCTTTATC
AGAAGCCAGACATTAACGCTTCTGGAGAAACTCAACGAGCTGGACGCGGATGAACAGGCAGACATCTGTG
AATCGCTTCACGACCACGCTGATGAGCTTTACCGCAGCTGCCTCGCGCGTTTCGGTGATGACGGTGAAAA
CCTCTGACACATGCAGCTCCCGGAGACGGTCACAGCTTGTCTGTAAGCGGATGCCGGGAGCAGACAAGCC
CGTCAGGGCGCGTCAGCGGGTGTTGGCGGGTGTCGGGGCGCAGCCATGACCCAGTCACGTAGCGATAGCG
GAGTGTATACTGGCTTAACTATGCGGCATCAGAGCAGATTGTACTGAGAGTGCACCATATGCGGTGTGAA
ATACCGCACAGATGCGTAAGGAGAAAATACCGCATCAGGCGCTCTTCCGCTTCCTCGCTCACTGACTCGC
TGCGCTCGGTCGTTCGGCTGCGGCGAGCGGTATCAGCTCACTCAAAGGCGGTAATACGGTTATCCACAGA
ATCAGGGGATAACGCAGGAAAGAACATGTGAGCAAAAGGCCAGCAAAAGGCCAGGAACCGTAAAAAGGCC
GCGTTGCTGGCGTTTTTCCATAGGCTCCGCCCCCCTGACGAGCATCACAAAAATCGACGCTCAAGTCAGA
GGTGGCGAAACCCGACAGGACTATAAAGATACCAGGCGTTTCCCCCTGGAAGCTCCCTCGTGCGCTCTCC
TGTTCCGACCCTGCCGCTTACCGGATACCTGTCCGCCTTTCTCCCTTCGGGAAGCGTGGCGCTTTCTCAT
AGCTCACGCTGTAGGTATCTCAGTTCGGTGTAGGTCGTTCGCTCCAAGCTGGGCTGTGTGCACGAACCCC
CCGTTCAGCCCGACCGCTGCGCCTTATCCGGTAACTATCGTCTTGAGTCCAACCCGGTAAGACACGACTT
ATCGCCACTGGCAGCAGCCACTGGTAACAGGATTAGCAGAGCGAGGTATGTAGGCGGTGCTACAGAGTTC
TTGAAGTGGTGGCCTAACTACGGCTACACTAGAAGGACAGTATTTGGTATCTGCGCTCTGCTGAAGCCAG
TTACCTTCGGAAAAAGAGTTGGTAGCTCTTGATCCGGCAAACAAACCACCGCTGGTAGCGGTGGTTTTTT
TGTTTGCAAGCAGCAGATTACGCGCAGAAAAAAAGGATCTCAAGAAGATCCTTTGATCTTTTCTACGGGG
TCTGACGCTCAGTGGAACGAAAACTCACGTTAAGGGATTTTGGTCATGAGATTATCAAAAAGGATCTTCA
CCTAGATCCTTTTAAATTAAAAATGAAGTTTTAAATCAATCTAAAGTATATATGAGTAAACTTGGTCTGA
CAGTTACCAATGCTTAATCAGTGAGGCACCTATCTCAGCGATCTGTCTATTTCGTTCATCCATAGTTGCC
TGACTCCCCGTCGTGTAGATAACTACGATACGGGAGGGCTTACCATCTGGCCCCAGTGCTGCAATGATAC
CGCGAGACCCACGCTCACCGGCTCCAGATTTATCAGCAATAAACCAGCCAGCCGGAAGGGCCGAGCGCAG
AAGTGGTCCTGCAACTTTATCCGCCTCCATCCAGTCTATTAATTGTTGCCGGGAAGCTAGAGTAAGTAGT
TCGCCAGTTAATAGTTTGCGCAACGTTGTTGCCATTGCTGCAGGCATCGTGGTGTCACGCTCGTCGTTTG
GTATGGCTTCATTCAGCTCCGGTTCCCAACGATCAAGGCGAGTTACATGATCCCCCATGTTGTGCAAAAA
AGCGGTTAGCTCCTTCGGTCCTCCGATCGTTGTCAGAAGTAAGTTGGCCGCAGTGTTATCACTCATGGTT
ATGGCAGCACTGCATAATTCTCTTACTGTCATGCCATCCGTAAGATGCTTTTCTGTGACTGGTGAGTACT
CAACCAAGTCATTCTGAGAATAGTGTATGCGGCGACCGAGTTGCTCTTGCCCGGCGTCAACACGGGATAA
TACCGCGCCACATAGCAGAACTTTAAAAGTGCTCATCATTGGAAAACGTTCTTCGGGGCGAAAACTCTCA
AGGATCTTACCGCTGTTGAGATCCAGTTCGATGTAACCCACTCGTGCACCCAACTGATCTTCAGCATCTT
TTACTTTCACCAGCGTTTCTGGGTGAGCAAAAACAGGAAGGCAAAATGCCGCAAAAAAGGGAATAAGGGC
GACACGGAAATGTTGAATACTCATACTCTTCCTTTTTCAATATTATTGAAGCATTTATCAGGGTTATTGT
CTCATGAGCGGATACATATTTGAATGTATTTAGAAAAATAAACAAATAGGGGTTCCGCGCACATTTCCCC
GAAAAGTGCCACCTGACGTCTAAGAAACCATTATTATCATGACATTAACCTATAAAAATAGGCGTATCAC
GAGGCCCTTTCGTCTTCAAGAATTCTCATGTTTGACAGCTTATCATCGATAAGCTTTAATGCGGTAGTTT
ATCACAGTTAAATTGCTAACGCAGTCAGGCACCGTGTATGAAATCTAACAATGCGCTCATCGTCATCCTC
GGCACCGTCACCCTGGATGCTGTAGGCATAGGCTTGGTTATGCCGGTACTGCCGGGCCTCTTGCGGGATA
TCGTCCATTCCGACAGCATCGCCAGTCACTATGGCGTGCTGCTAGCGCTATATGCGTTGATGCAATTTCT
ATGCGCACCCGTTCTCGGAGCACTGTCCGACCGCTTTGGCCGCCGCCCAGTCCTGCTCGCTTCGCTACTT
GGAGCCACTATCGACTACGCGATCATGGCGACCACACCCGTCCTGTGGATCCTATGGATTTTCATGTCAT
CAGGAGAATATTCAAAATTCTGTGTCACACAAAATATTTTACAGCGTAATCACACCATTAAGAGGGGCAT
CAAAATAAATGGTTAACTGGGACAATGTTGAATTTCATTTTTATAAGGCATTGTCCGTATTATCCACCAT
CCAGATCAACGGATTCAGATGGTGTAAAGAAAGCATATAGCTGGTAGGTAAAATTAAGAAGTGTAGTTTT
ATAAAGTATTAATGGAGAACGATGAATTTAAAGTAAATGGAGGAAGGTTAGTTTCACTATCAAATTACAG
GACCAAAAATATGGAGTATTCCATCTTCTTTGGTGAATTAAGTCTTGAAGACTTCAACAAATATTGCCTG
GAACTATGGGCCTGTGAATGGTATTGGAGTATCATTTATAACGACTATTTCGATAGGAAATTTAAAGTCT
TGTTGAAAATGACTAATCGTCTAAAAGTATGTCTGGAGAAATAGGTTTAATCTCTATATTTAACGGTTTT
ATTTTCATCTATTTACTAATGGTAAATTTTTTTACTCTTTGAATATATTGGTGAGTTTGTTATCCCCATT
AGTTACCAGGGTATTATTAATGAGTGAAATTCAATTTTATTGATATTAAAGTCAAATTTACAAATGATGA
CTTTATTATTTTTTATTTATTAATTTTAAATTATTTTTTGTTAATCTTTACTATAAATGAATTTTTTGCT
TGCATGGACTTGATTTTTTTATATATAACATTGACAAATATTAATTCATATATATGATTGTTATAGTGAG
TTATTTAATTGATTCGACTAACAATTTCATTGTAATTTTTCAAGATAGCAGTCAATTGCTATAACAAGCA
TCTTTCTCGTCAAAGGAAAATGTGTATGGCCTATAAGCAGCAACTTGAAAGATGAAGGATATAATGATGA
TTAACTTAACGGAGAGTAGATATTAGAAGTAGTAGAAGGACAATTTAAGACTTTATACCCATTAAAACAA
AGGGGTAAAATAATGATGTTTGATGAAAATTTAGAATGTGTTAATCACGAAATTATCAATGAAAAATTAG
ATACGAAAATTCACCTTGCTAATCCTTATGCCTTTTGGGGGGGAAGGGTAAATGAGAATATAAATGGGTT
AATTAAACAACATTCTTTAAGAGGAACTGACTTTAATAAAATTTTTAACCGGAAGATAAATTTTTTTGTA
AATGGAATAAATAATTGCCCCCGAAAAACTCGGAATATAAAACCCCCTAATTAATTATTTAAAGGAATAA
GAGTTTATTTGCTCGTAGAGTAATTATGTTCCATTAATATGCTAAATTGCTCAGTAAAGTTATTAACTTT
TTTTCAACGCCAGTGAATAAGTCTGTTTTATTAAATAAGGAGTTCAGGTGTTTATTTCAAAAGAATTATC
AAGCTTTATTGCTGTAGCTAAAAATAAATCAATAAATAAAGCAACAACGGAACTTTTTATTACACAGTCA
CCGATTTGCCGAAGCTTAAAAAAACTGGAATTTTCATTAGGTGTAAAACTCTTTGTAAGAAAAAGCCAGG
GATTGGCTTTAACAGAAGAAGGAGAATGCTTATATAATAAAGTTTTGTCAATTTGTGAACGGCTTCAAGA
AATAGAAGGTGACTACAAGAATGAAAAATCAACATACAATGATCTATATCAAAAAAATATATGAGGTTCT
AATATAATAAGCGGTTCTAGATAACTAAAGTCATCTATTACCAATATCTGTATACTCAGTGAAAGTTTTG
TCTTCTAGGTAAGTTTTCATAATAGTGACATACCTTATTTTTTCATCTGGGTGTCTCTCATCCTGAAGAA
TGGGTGATATAGTTGAAATAACTCAGTTCGTTTTGTGGTTTACGATTTTTGGCGGATCACAAAAATAGGG
CTGAGTCCCTTCAAGTGAGTTTTGAAATATACAATTATACCCTTCATCCTTTAAGTTGTTGCTTTGTTGG
CTGTTTTCATTCACCTCAGTCACATAGTTATCTATGCTCCTGAGGATTCGTTCACTTGCCGTCGTGCTGC
AACTCGAAATCTATTGGGTATATATGTAATTTTCATATTCTGTTTCATTTTAACGGTATTATTTAAATAT
TTATATTTAGAACATTAGGTTATTAGAATAGATAATTTTAGGTAAATGTAATTAATTCAACCATCACGGA
GAGTTTATCAGTCGACCGATGCCCTTGAGAGCCTTCAACCCAGTCAGCTCCTTCCGGTGGGCGCGGGGCA
TGACTATCGTCGCCGCACTTATGACTGTCTTCTTTATCATGCAACTCGTAGGACAGGTGCCGGCAGCGCT
CTGGGTCATTTTCGGCGAGGACCGCTTTCGCTGGAGCGCGACGATGATCGGCCTGTCGCTTGCGGTATTC
GGAATCTTGCACGCCCTCGCTCAAGCCTTCGTCACTGGTCCCGCCACCAAACGTTTCGGCGAGAAGCAGG
CCATTATCGCCGGCATGGCGGCCGACGCGCTGGGCTACGTCTTGCTGGCGTTCGCGACGCGAGGCTGGAT
GGCCTTCCCCATTATGATTCTTCTCGCTTCCGGCGGCATCGGGATGCCCGCGTTGCAGGCCATGCTGTCC
AGGCAGGTAGATGACGACCATCAGGGACAGCTTCAAGGATCGCTCGCGGCTCTTACCAGCCTAACTTCGA
TCATTGGACCGCTGATCGTCACGGCGATTTATGCCGCCTCGGCGAGCACATGGAACGGGTTGGCATGGAT
TGTAGGCGCCGCCCTATACCTTGTCTGCCTCCCCGCGTTGCGTCGCGGTGCATGGAGCCGGGCCACCTCG
ACCTGAATGGAAGCCGGCGGCACCTCGCTAACGGATTCACCACTCCAAGAATTGGAGCCAATCAATTCTT
GCGGAGAACTGTGAATGCGCAAACCAACCCTTGGCAGAACATATCCATCGCGTCCGCCA
Features (pLannotate 1.2.2; 9 found; start..end, strand, type, name):
    119..499     -  CDS            YPB1_ECOLX: Protein predicted: Swiss-Prot protein existence level 4. From Escherichia coli.
    516..707     +  CDS            rop: Rop protein, which maintains plasmids at low copy number; rop
    809..949     +  misc_feature   bom: basis of mobility region from pBR322
   1135..1723    -  rep_origin     ori: high-copy-number ColE1/pMB1/pBR322/pUC origin of replication
   1894..2754    -  CDS            AmpR: β-lactamase; bla; confers resistance to ampicillin, carbenicillin, and related antibiotics
   2755..2859    -  promoter       AmpR promoter: bla
   2972..3000    +  promoter       tet promoter: E. coli promoter for tetracycline efflux protein gene
   3048..3343    +  CDS            TcR (fragment): tetracycline efflux protein; tet; confers resistance to tetracycline
   5541..6166    +  CDS            TcR (fragment): tetracycline efflux protein; tet; confers resistance to tetracycline
