[The description below was written by a language model from this plasmid's Addgene catalogue record and pLannotate feature annotations shown in this document.]
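Description:
pBR322-PVCpnf18-21 is a 6,289-nt bacterial expression plasmid built on the classic pBR322 backbone and propagated in E. coli. It replicates from the ColE1/pMB1-type origin and retains the pBR322 rop gene and bom (basis of mobility) region. Rop normally moderates copy number, although the catalogue entry lists the plasmid as high copy. Selection is by ampicillin, through the β-lactamase gene and its native promoter.

The insert is PVCpnf18-21, a block of genes from the Photorhabdus asymbiotica PVCpnf locus, which encodes a Photorhabdus virulence cassette (PVC), a phage tail-like extracellular contractile injection system. According to the record, this plasmid carries only the regulatory genes of the locus and is used for generating empty PVC particles, that is, particles produced without a loaded payload. The structural genes are not part of the named insert and would presumably have to be supplied from another construct, though the record does not describe a partner plasmid.

The automated feature table does not annotate the insert itself. It does show the tetracycline resistance gene split into two fragments, roughly at positions 3048–3343 and 5541–6166, leaving an unannotated gap of about 2.2 kb. That gap is consistent with the Photorhabdus genes having been cloned into the tet coding region, which would disrupt tetracycline resistance. The tet promoter lies just upstream of this region. However, the record does not state which promoter drives the regulatory genes, and the cloning sites are listed as unknown.
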