Addgene plasmid #198273: pBR322-PVCpnf18-21
Purpose: Contains only regulatory genes; for generating empty PVCs
Depositing lab: Feng Zhang. Depositing organization: Broad Institute. Publication: Programmable protein delivery with a bacterial contractile injection system. Kreitz J, Friedrich MJ, Guru A, Lash B, Saito M, Macrae RK, Zhang F. Nature. 2023 Apr;616(7956):357-364. doi: 10.1038/s41586-023-05870-7. Epub 2023 Mar 29. PubMed 36991127.
Backbone
  Vector backbone: pBR322
  Vector type: Bacterial Expression
Growth in bacteria
  Bacterial resistance: Ampicillin, 100 μg/mL
  Growth temperature: 37°C
  Growth strain: DH5alpha
  Copy number: High Copy
Gene/Insert
  Gene/Insert name: PVCpnf18-21
  Species: Photorhabdus asymbiotica
  Cloning method: Restriction Enzyme; 5′ cloning site Unknown (unknown if destroyed); 3′ cloning site Unknown (unknown if destroyed)
Terms and licenses: Academic/Nonprofit Terms; Industry Terms: Not Available to Industry
How to cite: pBR322-PVCpnf18-21 was a gift from Feng Zhang (Addgene plasmid # 198273 ; http://n2t.net/addgene:198273 ; RRID:Addgene_198273)
